>Addgene plasmid #123284 | Halo-TOMM20-N-10 | addgene full sequence | sequence record 242688 | Addgene NGS Result
TTGAGATCCTTTTTTTCTGCGCGTAATCTGCTGCTTGCAAACAAAAAAACCACCGCTACCAGCGGTGGTT
TGTTTGCCGGATCAAGAGCTACCAACTCTTTTTCCGAAGGTAACTGGCTTCAGCAGAGCGCAGATACCAA
ATACTGTTCTTCTAGTGTAGCCGTAGTTAGGCCACCACTTCAAGAACTCTGTAGCACCGCCTACATACCT
CGCTCTGCTAATCCTGTTACCAGTGGCTGCTGCCAGTGGCGATAAGTCGTGTCTTACCGGGTTGGACTCA
AGACGATAGTTACCGGATAAGGCGCAGCGGTCGGGCTGAACGGGGGGTTCGTGCACACAGCCCAGCTTGG
AGCGAACGACCTACACCGAACTGAGATACCTACAGCGTGAGCTATGAGAAAGCGCCACGCTTCCCGAAGG
GAGAAAGGCGGACAGGTATCCGGTAAGCGGCAGGGTCGGAACAGGAGAGCGCACGAGGGAGCTTCCAGGG
GGAAACGCCTGGTATCTTTATAGTCCTGTCGGGTTTCGCCACCTCTGACTTGAGCGTCGATTTTTGTGAT
GCTCGTCAGGGGGGCGGAGCCTATGGAAAAACGCCAGCAACGCGGCCTTTTTACGGTTCCTGGCCTTTTG
CTGGCCTTTTGCTCACATGTTCTTTCCTGCGTTATCCCCTGATTCTGTGGATAACCGTATTACCGCCATG
CATTAGTTATTAATAGTAATCAATTACGGGGTCATTAGTTCATAGCCCATATATGGAGTTCCGCGTTACA
TAACTTACGGTAAATGGCCCGCCTGGCTGACCGCCCAACGACCCCCGCCCATTGACGTCAATAATGACGT
ATGTTCCCATAGTAACGCCAATAGGGACTTTCCATTGACGTCAATGGGTGGAGTATTTACGGTAAACTGC
CCACTTGGCAGTACATCAAGTGTATCATATGCCAAGTACGCCCCCTATTGACGTCAATGACGGTAAATGG
CCCGCCTGGCATTATGCCCAGTACATGACCTTATGGGACTTTCCTACTTGGCAGTACATCTACGTATTAG
TCATCGCTATTACCATGGTGATGCGGTTTTGGCAGTACATCAATGGGCGTGGATAGCGGTTTGACTCACG
GGGATTTCCAAGTCTCCACCCCATTGACGTCAATGGGAGTTTGTTTTGGCACCAAAATCAACGGGACTTT
CCAAAATGTCGTAACAACTCCGCCCCATTGACGCAAATGGGCGGTAGGCGTGTACGGTGGGAGGTCTATA
TAAGCAGAGCTGGTTTAGTGAACCGTCAGATCCGCTAGCGCCACCATGGTGGGTCGGAACAGCGCCATCG
CCGCCGGTGTATGCGGGGCCCTTTTCATTGGGTACTGCATCTACTTCGACCGCAAAAGACGAAGTGACCC
CAACTTCAAGAACAGGCTTCGAGAACGAAGAAAGAAACAGAAGCTTGCCAAGGAGAGAGCTGGGCTTTCC
AAGTTACCTGACCTTAAAGATGCTGAAGCTGTTCAGAAGTTCTTCCTTGAAGAAATACAGCTTGGTGAAG
AGTTACTAGCTCAAGGTGAATATGAGAAGGGCGTAGACCATCTGACAAATGCAATTGCTGTGTGTGGACA
GCCACAGCAGTTACTGCAGGTCTTACAGCAAACTCTTCCACCACCAGTGTTCCAGATGCTTCTGACTAAG
CTCCCAACAATTAGTCAGAGAATTGTAAGTGCTCAGAGCTTGGCTGAAGATGATGTGGAAGGCGGTAGCG
GGGATCCACCGGTCGCCACCATGGCAGAAATCGGTACTGGCTTTCCATTCGACCCCCATTATGTGGAAGT
CCTGGGCGAGCGCATGCACTACGTCGATGTTGGTCCGCGCGATGGCACCCCTGTGCTGTTCCTGCACGGT
AACCCGACCTCCTCCTACGTGTGGCGCAACATCATCCCGCATGTTGCACCGACCCATCGCTGCATTGCTC
CAGACCTGATCGGTATGGGCAAATCCGACAAACCAGACCTGGGTTATTTCTTCGACGACCACGTCCGCTT
CATGGATGCCTTCATCGAAGCCCTGGGTCTGGAAGAGGTCGTCCTGGTCATTCACGACTGGGGCTCCGCT
CTGGGTTTCCACTGGGCCAAGCGCAATCCAGAGCGCGTCAAAGGTATTGCATTTATGGAGTTCATCCGCC
CTATCCCGACCTGGGACGAATGGCCAGAATTTGCCCGCGAGACCTTCCAGGCCTTCCGCACCACCGACGT
CGGCCGCAAGCTGATCATCGATCAGAACGTTTTTATCGAGGGTACGCTGCCGATGGGTGTCGTCCGCCCG
CTGACTGAAGTCGAGATGGACCATTACCGCGAGCCGTTCCTGAATCCTGTTGACCGCGAGCCACTGTGGC
GCTTCCCAAACGAGCTGCCAATCGCCGGTGAGCCAGCGAACATCGTCGCGCTGGTCGAAGAATACATGGA
CTGGCTGCACCAGTCCCCTGTCCCGAAGCTGCTGTTCTGGGGCACCCCAGGCGTTCTGATCCCACCGGCC
GAAGCCGCTCGCCTGGCCAAAAGCCTGCCTAACTGCAAGGCTGTGGACATCGGCCCGGGTCTGAATCTGC
TGCAAGAAGACAACCCGGACCTGATCGGCAGCGAGATCGCGCGCTGGCTGTCGACGCTCGAGATTTCCGG
CTAAGCGGCCGCGACTCTAGATCATAATCAGCCATACCACATTTGTAGAGGTTTTACTTGCTTTAAAAAA
CCTCCCACACCTCCCCCTGAACCTGAAACATAAAATGAATGCAATTGTTGTTGTTAACTTGTTTATTGCA
GCTTATAATGGTTACAAATAAAGCAATAGCATCACAAATTTCACAAATAAAGCATTTTTTTCACTGCATT
CTAGTTGTGGTTTGTCCAAACTCATCAATGTATCTTAAGGCGTAAATTGTAAGCGTTAATATTTTGTTAA
AATTCGCGTTAAATTTTTGTTAAATCAGCTCATTTTTTAACCAATAGGCCGAAATCGGCAAAATCCCTTA
TAAATCAAAAGAATAGACCGAGATAGGGT
[37 nt withheld, positions 3040-3076]
AAAGAACGTGGACTCCAACGTCAAAGG
[49 nt withheld, positions 3104-3152]
T
[91 nt withheld, positions 3154-3244]
G
[124 nt withheld, positions 3246-3369]
CAGGTGGCACTTTTCGGGGAAATGTGCGCGGAACCCCTATTTGTTTATTTTTCTAAATACATTCAAATAT
GTATCCGCTCATGAGACAATAACCCTGATAAATGCTTCAATAATATTGAAAAAGGAAGAGTCCTGAGGCG
GAAAGAACCAGCTGTGGAATGTGTGTCAGTTAGGGTGTGGAAAGTCCCCAGGCTCCCCAGCAGGCAGAAG
TATGCAAAGCATGCATCTCAATTAGTCAGCAACCAGGTGTGGAAAGTCCCCAGGCTCCCCAGCAGGCAGA
AGTATGCAAAGCATGCATCTCAATTAGTCAGCAACCATAGTCCCGCCCCTAACTCCGCCCATCCCGCCCC
TAACTCCGCCCAGTTCCGCCCATTCTCCGCCCCATGGCTGACTAATTTTTTTTATTTATGCAGAGGCCGA
GGCCGCCTCGGCCTCTGAGCTATTCCAGAAGTAGTGAGGAGGCTTTTTTGGAGGCCTAGGCTTTTGCAAA
GATCGATCAAGAGACAGGATGAGGATCGTTTCGCATGATTGAACAAGATGGATTGCACGCAGGTTCTCCG
GCCGCTTGGGTGGAGAGGCTATTCGGCTATGACTGGGCACAACAGACAATCGGCTGCTCTGATGCCGCCG
TGTTCCGGCTGTCAGCGCAGGGGCGCCCGGTTCTTTTTGTCAAGACCGACCTGTCCGGTGCCCTGAATGA
ACTGCAAGACGAGGCAGCGCGGCTATCGTGGCTGGCCACGACGGGCGTTCCTTGCGCAGCTGTGCTCGAC
GTTGTCACTGAAGCGGGAAGGGACTGGCTGCTATTGGGCGAAGTGCCGGGGCAGGATCTCCTGTCATCTC
ACCTTGCTCCTGCCGAGAAAGTATCCATCATGGCTGATGCAATGCGGCGGCTGCATACGCTTGATCCGGC
TACCTGCCCATTCGACCACCAAGCGAAACATCGCATCGAGCGAGCACGTACTCGGATGGAAGCCGGTCTT
GTCGATCAGGATGATCTGGACGAAGAGCATCAGGGGCTCGCGCCAGCCGAACTGTTCGCCAGGCTCAAGG
CGAGCATGCCCGACGGCGAGGATCTCGTCGTGACCCATGGCGATGCCTGCTTGCCGAATATCATGGTGGA
AAATGGCCGCTTTTCTGGATTCATCGACTGTGGCCGGCTGGGTGTGGCGGACCGCTATCAGGACATAGCG
TTGGCTACCCGTGATATTGCTGAAGAGCTTGGCGGCGAATGGGCTGACCGCTTCCTCGTGCTTTACGGTA
TCGCCGCTCCCGATTCGCAGCGCATCGCCTTCTATCGCCTTCTTGACGAGTTCTTCTGAGCGGGACTCTG
GGGTTCGAAATGACCGACCAAGCGACGCCCAACCTGCCATCACGAGATTTCGATTCCACCGCCGCCTTCT
ATGAAAGGTTGGGCTTCGGAATCGTTTTCCGGGACGCCGGCTGGATGATCCTCCAGCGCGGGGATCTCAT
GCTGGAGTTCTTCGCCCACCCTAGGGGGAGGCTAACTGAAACACGGAAGGAGACAATACCGGAAGGAACC
CGCGCTATGACGGCAATAAAAAGACAGAATAAAACGCACGGTGTTGGGTCGTTTGTTCATAAACGCGGGG
TTCGGTCCCAGGGCTGGCACTCTGTCGATACCCCACCGAGACCCCATTGGGGCCAATACGCCCGCGTTTC
TTCCTTTTCCCCACCCCACCCCCCAAGTTCGGGTGAAGGCCCAGGGCTCGCAGCCAACGTCGGGGCGGCA
GGCCCTGCCATAGCCTCAGGTTACTCATATATACTTTAGATTGATTTAAAACTTCATTTTTAATTTAAAA
GGATCTAGGTGAAGATCCTTTTTGATAATCTCATGACCAAAATCCCTTAACGTGAGTTTTCGTTCCACTG
AGCGTCAGACCCCGTAGAAAAGATCAAAGGATCTTC
Features (pLannotate 1.2.2; 14 found; start..end, strand, type, name):
      1..589     +  rep_origin     ori: high-copy-number ColE1/pMB1/pBR322/pUC origin of replication
    764..1067    +  enhancer       CMV enhancer: human cytomegalovirus immediate early enhancer
   1068..1271    +  promoter       CMV promoter: human cytomegalovirus (CMV) immediate early promoter
   1306..1740    +  CDS            TOMM20: TOM20_HUMAN - Also known as KIAA0016. Experimental evidence at protein level: Swiss-Prot protein existence level 1. Central component of the receptor complex responsible for the recognition and translocation of cytosolically synthesized mitochondrial preproteins. Together with TOM22 functions as the transit peptide receptor at the surface of the mitochondrion outer membrane and facilitates the movement of preproteins into the TOM40 translocation pore (By similarity). Required for the translocation across the mitochondrial outer membrane of cytochrome P450 monooxygenases. From Homo sapiens (Hum
   1771..2661    +  CDS            HaloTag®: modified bacterial dehalogenase that forms covalent bonds with chloroalkane derivatives
   2680..2763    +  CDS            large T antigen (fragment): large T antigen from SV40 (simian virus 40)
   2786..2907    +  polyA_signal   SV40 poly(A) signal: SV40 polyadenylation signal
   2941..3369    -  rep_origin     f1 ori (sequence partly withheld): f1 bacteriophage origin of replication; arrow indicates direction of (+) strand synthesis
   3396..3500    +  promoter       AmpR promoter: bla
   3502..3859    +  promoter       SV40 promoter: SV40 enhancer and early promoter
   3894..4688    +  CDS            NeoR/KanR: aminoglycoside phosphotransferase from Tn5; aph(3')-II (or nptII); confers resistance to neomycin, kanamycin, and G418 (Geneticin®)
   4709..4861    +  CDS            ble (fragment): BLE_KLEPN - Experimental evidence at protein level: Swiss-Prot protein existence level 1. Binding protein with a strong affinity to the bleomycin family of antibiotics. Binds to CL990; an antimitotic-antibiotic compound. From Klebsiella pneumoniae.
   4920..4967    +  polyA_signal   HSV TK poly(A) signal: herpes simplex virus thymidine kinase polyadenylation signal (Cole and Stacy, 1985)
   5058..5074    -  polyA_signal   bGH poly(A) signal (fragment): bovine growth hormone polyadenylation signal
