[The description below was written by a language model from this plasmid's Addgene catalogue record and pLannotate feature annotations shown in this document.]
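Description:
Halo-TOMM20-N-10 is a mammalian expression plasmid built on an N1-type backbone (Halo-N1) that produces human TOMM20 fused to HaloTag7 for labelling the outer mitochondrial membrane. According to the depositor's comments, it was derived from an mEmerald-TOMM20 construct by replacing the fluorescent protein with the complete HaloTag7 sequence. The plasmid replicates at high copy in E. coli from a ColE1/pUC-type origin and also carries an f1 origin. A single NeoR/KanR (Tn5 aminoglycoside phosphotransferase) gene is driven by tandem bacterial (AmpR) and SV40 early promoters and terminated by the HSV TK poly(A) signal. It confers kanamycin resistance in bacteria and G418 resistance in mammalian cells.

The expression cassette consists of the CMV immediate-early enhancer and promoter, the 435 bp TOMM20 coding sequence, a short linker region, the HaloTag coding sequence, and the SV40 poly(A) signal. The catalogue field lists the tag as "N terminal on backbone", but the feature table places HaloTag downstream of TOMM20, so the tag sits at the C-terminus of the fusion, consistent with N1-style vector naming. TOMM20 is a receptor component of the TOM complex that recognises and imports mitochondrial preproteins at the outer membrane, so the fusion carries HaloTag to that location. HaloTag is a modified bacterial dehalogenase that bonds covalently to chloroalkane ligands, which lets users choose among ligand-conjugated dyes to mark mitochondria in imaging experiments. The small annotated fragments (SV40 large T antigen, ble, bGH poly(A)) appear to be residual backbone sequence rather than functional elements. The sequenced record is 5,295 nt long.
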