Addgene plasmid #123284: Halo-TOMM20-N-10
Purpose: Localization: Outer Mitochondrial Membrane
Depositing lab: Kevin McGowan. Depositing organization: HHMI, Janelia Research Campus.
Backbone
  Vector backbone: Halo-N1
  Backbone size w/o insert (bp): 4927
  Vector type: Mammalian Expression
  Selectable markers: Neomycin (select with G418)
Growth in bacteria
  Bacterial resistance: Kanamycin, 50 μg/mL
  Growth temperature: 37°C
  Growth strain: DH5alpha
  Copy number: High Copy
Gene/Insert
  Gene/Insert name: TOMM20
  Species: H. sapiens (human)
  Insert size (bp): 435
  GenBank ID: NM_014765.2
  Entrez Gene: TOMM20 (a.k.a. MAS20, MOM19, TOM20)
  Promoter: CMV
  Tag / fusion protein: HaloTag7 (N terminal on backbone)
  Cloning method: Unknown
  Sequencing primers: 5′ CMV-F; 3′ SV40pA-R
Terms and licenses: Academic/Nonprofit Terms; Industry Terms: Not Available to Industry
Depositor comments: The backbone for this construct is Addgene Plasmid #54282; mEmerald-TOMM20-N-10 from the Michael Davidson Fluorescent Protein Collection. The mEmerald sequence was replaced with HaloTag7 complete sequence.
How to cite: Halo-TOMM20-N-10 was a gift from Kevin McGowan (Addgene plasmid # 123284 ; http://n2t.net/addgene:123284 ; RRID:Addgene_123284)
