>Addgene plasmid #123284 | Halo-TOMM20-N-10 | depositor partial sequence | sequence record 235336 | Halo-TOMM20-N-10 sequence 2108 bps
CCCATTGACGTCAATGGGAGTTTGTTTTGGCACCAAAATCAACGGGACTTTCCAAAATGTCGTAACAACT
CCGCCCCATTGACGCAAATGGGCGGTAGGCGTGTACGGTGGGAGGTCTATATAAGCAGAGCTGGTTTAGT
GACCGTCAGATCCGCTAGCGCCACCATGGTGGGTCGGAACAGCGCCATCGCCGCCGGTGTATGCGGGGCC
CTTTTCATTGGGTACTGCATCTACTTCGACCGCAAAAGACGAAGTGACCCCAACTTCAAGAACAGGCTTC
GAGAACGAAGAAAGAAACAGAAGCTTGCCAAGGAGAGAGCTGGGCTTTCCAAGTTACCTGACCTTAAAGA
TGCTGAAGCTGTTCAGAAGTTCTTCCTTGAAGAAATACAGCTTGGTGAAGAGTTACTAGCTCAAGGTGAA
TATGAGAAGGGCGTAGACCATCTGACAAATGCAATTGCTGTGTGTGGACAGCCACAGCAGTTACTGCAGG
TCTTACAGCAAACTCTTCCACCACCAGTGTTCCAGATGCTTCTGACTAAGCTCCCAACAATTAGTCAGAG
AATTGTAAGTGCTCAGAGCTTGGCTGAAGATGATGTGGAAGGCGGTAGCGGGGATCCACCGGTCGCCACC
ATGGCAGAAATCGGTACTGGCTTTCCATTCGACCCCCATTATGTGGAAGTCCTGGGCGAGCGCATGCACT
ACGTCGATGTTGGTCCGCGCGATGGCACCCCTGTGCTGTTCCTGCACGGTAACCCGACCTCCTCCTACGT
GTGGCGCAACATCATCCCGCATGTTGCACCGACCCATCGCTGCATTGCTCCAGACCTGATCGGTATGGGC
AAATCCGACAAACCAGACCTGGGTTATTTCTTCGACGACCACGTCCGCTTCATGGATGCCTTCATCGAAG
CCCTGGGTCTGGAAGAGGTCGTCCTGGTCATTCACGACTGGGGCTCCGCTCTGGGTTTCCACTGGGCCAA
GCGCAATCCAGAGCGCGTCAAAGGTATTGCATTTATGGAGTTCATCCGCCCTATCCCGACCTGGGACGAA
TGGCCAGAATTTGCCCGCGAGACCTTCCAGGCCTTCCGCACCACCGACGTCGGCCGCAAGCTGATCATCG
ATCAGAACGTTTTTATCGAGGGTACGCTGCCGATGGGTGTCGTCCGCCCGCTGACTGAAGTCGAGATGGA
CCATTACCGCGAGCCGTTCCTGAATCCTGTTGACCGCGAGCCACTGTGGCGCTTCCCAAACGAGCTGCCA
ATCGCCGGTGAGCCAGCGAACATCGTCGCGCTGGTCGAAGAATACATGGACTGGCTGCACCAGTCCCCTG
TCCCGAAGCTGCTGTTCTGGGGCACCCCAGGCGTTCTGATCCCACCGGCCGAAGCCGCTCGCCTGGCCAA
AAGCCTGCCTAACTGCAAGGCTGTGGACATCGGCCCGGGTCTGAATCTGCTGCAAGAAGACAACCCGGAC
CTGATCGGCAGCGAGATCGCGCGCTGGCTGTCGACGCTCGAGATTTCCGGCTAAGCGGCCGCGACTCTAG
ATCATAATCAGCCATACCACATTTGTAGAGGTTTTACTTGCTTTAAAAAACCTCCCACACCTCCCCCTGA
ACCTGAAACATAAAATGAATGCAATTGTTGTTGTTAACTTGTTTATTGCAGCTTATAATGGTTACAAATA
AAGCAATAGCATCACAAATTTCACAAATAAAGCATTTTTTTCACTGCATTCTAGTTGTGGTTTGTCCAAA
CTCATCAATGTATCTTAAGGCGTAAATTGTAAGCGTTAATATTTTGTTAAAATTCGCGTTAAATTTTTGT
TAAATCAGCTCATTTTTTAACCAATAGGCCGAAATCGGCAAAATCCCTTATAAATCAAAAGAATAGACCG
AGATAGGGT
[37 nt withheld, positions 1900-1936]
AAAGAACGTGGACTCCAACGTCAAAGG
[49 nt withheld, positions 1964-2012]
T
[91 nt withheld, positions 2014-2104]
GAAC
